>Addgene plasmid #72237 | pDZ617 pKAN 12xPP7 V4 | depositor full sequence | sequence record 131685 | pDZ617 pKAN 12xPP7 V4 sequence 5192 bps
CGAATTGGAGCTCCACCGCGGTGGCGGCCGCTCTAGAACTAGTGGATCCATGCAGAACCAGCAGAGCATA
TGGGCTCGCTGGCTGCACGTCGACTCTAGAAACCAGCAGAGCATATGGGCTCGCTGGATGCAGAACCAGC
AGAGCATATGGGCTCGCTGGCTGCACGTCGACTCTAGAAACCAGCAGAGCATATGGGCTCGCTGGATGCA
GAACCAGCAGAGCATATGGGCTCGCTGGCTGCACGTCGACTCTAGAAACCAGCAGAGCATATGGGCTCGC
TGGATGCAGAACCAGCAGAGCATATGGGCTCGCTGGCTGCACGTCGACTCTAGAAACCAGCAGAGCATAT
GGGCTCGCTGGATGCAGAACCAGCAGAGCATATGGGCTCGCTGGCTGCACGTCGACTCTAGAAACCAGCA
GAGCATATGGGCTCGCTGGATGCAGAACCAGCAGAGCATATGGGCTCGCTGGCTGCACGTCGACTCTAGA
AACCAGCAGAGCATATGGGCTCGCTGGATGCATAGATCTAACCCTTAATATAACTTCGTATAATGTATGC
TATACGAAGTTATTAGGTGATCTGCCACTTCTAAATAAGCGAATTTCTTATGATTTATGATTTTTATTAT
TAAATAAGTTATAAAAAAAATAAGTGTATACAAATTTTAAAGTGACTCTTAGGTTTTAAAACGAAAATTC
TTATTCTTGAGTAACTCTTTCCTGTAGGTCAGGTTGCTTTCTCAGGTATAGTATGAGGTCGCTCTTATTG
ACCACACCTCTACCGGCAGATCCGCTAGGGATAACAGGGTGGATCTGTTTAGCTTGCCTCGTCCCCGCCG
GGTCACCCGGCCAGCGACATGGAGGCCCAGAATACCCTCCTTGACAGTCTTGACGTGCGCAGCTCAGGGG
CATGATGTGACTGTCGCCCGTACATTTAGCCCATACATCCCCATGTATAATCATTTGCATCCATACATTT
TGATGGCCGCACGGCGCGAAGCAAAAATTACGGCTCCTCGCTGCAGACCTGCGAGCAGGGAAACGCTCCC
CTCACAGACGCGTTGAATTGTCCCCACGCCGCGCCCCTGTAGAGAAATATAAAAGGTTAGGATTTGCCAC
TGAGGTTCTTCTTTCATATACTTCCTTTTAAAATCTTGCTAGGATACAGTTCTCACATCACATCCGAACA
TAAACAACCATGGGTAAGGAAAAGACTCACGTTTCGAGGCCGCGATTAAATTCCAACATGGATGCTGATT
TATATGGGTATAAATGGGCTCGCGATAATGTCGGGCAATCAGGTGCGACAATCTATCGATTGTATGGGAA
GCCCGATGCGCCAGAGTTGTTTCTGAAACATGGCAAAGGTAGCGTTGCCAATGATGTTACAGATGAGATG
GTCAGACTAAACTGGCTGACGGAATTTATGCCTCTTCCGACCATCAAGCATTTTATCCGTACTCCTGATG
ATGCATGGTTACTCACCACTGCGATCCCCGGCAAAACAGCATTCCAGGTATTAGAAGAATATCCTGATTC
AGGTGAAAATATTGTTGATGCGCTGGCAGTGTTCCTGCGCCGGTTGCATTCGATTCCTGTTTGTAATTGT
CCTTTTAACAGCGATCGCGTATTTCGTCTCGCTCAGGCGCAATCACGAATGAATAACGGTTTGGTTGATG
CGAGTGATTTTGATGACGAGCGTAATGGCTGGCCTGTTGAACAAGTCTGGAAAGAAATGCATAAGCTTTT
GCCATTCTCACCGGATTCAGTCGTCACTCATGGTGATTTCTCACTTGATAACCTTATTTTTGACGAGGGG
AAATTAATAGGTTGTATTGATGTTGGACGAGTCGGAATCGCAGACCGATACCAGGATCTTGCCATCCTAT
GGAACTGCCTCGGTGAGTTTTCTCCTTCATTACAGAAACGGCTTTTTCAAAAATATGGTATTGATAATCC
TGATATGAATAAATTGCAGTTTCATTTGATGCTCGATGAGTTTTTCTAATCAGTACTGACAATAAAAAGA
TTCTTGTTTTCAAGAACTTGTCATTTGTATAGTTTTTTTATATTGTAGTTGTTCTATTTTAATCAAATGT
TAGCGTGATTTATATTTTTTTTCGCCTCGACATCATCTGCCCAGATGCGAAGTTAAGTGCGCAGAAAGTA
ATATCATGCGTCAATCGTATGTGAATGCTGGTCGCTATACTGCTGTCGATTCGATACTAACGCCGCCATC
CAGTGTCGAAAACGAGCTCTCGAGAACCCTTAATATAACTTCGTATAATGTATGCTATACGAAGTTATTA
GGTGATATCAGATCCACTAGTGGCCTATGCGGTACCCAGCTTTTGTTCCCTTTAGTGAGGGTTAATTGCG
CGCTTGGCGTAATCATGGTCATAGCTGTTTCCTGTGTGAAATTGTTATCCGCTCACAATTCCACACAACA
TACGAGCCGGAAGCATAAAGTGTAAAGCCTGGGGTGCCTAATGAGTGAGCTAACTCACATTAATTGCGTT
GCGCTCACTGCCCGCTTTCCAGTCGGGAAACCTGTCGTGCCAGCTGCATTAATGAATCGGCCAACGCGCG
GGGAGAGGCGGTTTGCGTATTGGGCGCTCTTCCGCTTCCTCGCTCACTGACTCGCTGCGCTCGGTCGTTC
GGCTGCGGCGAGCGGTATCAGCTCACTCAAAGGCGGTAATACGGTTATCCACAGAATCAGGGGATAACGC
AGGAAAGAACATGTGAGCAAAAGGCCAGCAAAAGGCCAGGAACCGTAAAAAGGCCGCGTTGCTGGCGTTT
TTCCATAGGCTCCGCCCCCCTGACGAGCATCACAAAAATCGACGCTCAAGTCAGAGGTGGCGAAACCCGA
CAGGACTATAAAGATACCAGGCGTTTCCCCCTGGAAGCTCCCTCGTGCGCTCTCCTGTTCCGACCCTGCC
GCTTACCGGATACCTGTCCGCCTTTCTCCCTTCGGGAAGCGTGGCGCTTTCTCATAGCTCACGCTGTAGG
TATCTCAGTTCGGTGTAGGTCGTTCGCTCCAAGCTGGGCTGTGTGCACGAACCCCCCGTTCAGCCCGACC
GCTGCGCCTTATCCGGTAACTATCGTCTTGAGTCCAACCCGGTAAGACACGACTTATCGCCACTGGCAGC
AGCCACTGGTAACAGGATTAGCAGAGCGAGGTATGTAGGCGGTGCTACAGAGTTCTTGAAGTGGTGGCCT
AACTACGGCTACACTAGAAGGACAGTATTTGGTATCTGCGCTCTGCTGAAGCCAGTTACCTTCGGAAAAA
GAGTTGGTAGCTCTTGATCCGGCAAACAAACCACCGCTGGTAGCGGTGGTTTTTTTGTTTGCAAGCAGCA
GATTACGCGCAGAAAAAAAGGATCTCAAGAAGATCCTTTGATCTTTTCTACGGGGTCTGACGCTCAGTGG
AACGAAAACTCACGTTAAGGGATTTTGGTCATGAGATTATCAAAAAGGATCTTCACCTAGATCCTTTTAA
ATTAAAAATGAAGTTTTAAATCAATCTAAAGTATATATGAGTAAACTTGGTCTGACAGTTACCAATGCTT
AATCAGTGAGGCACCTATCTCAGCGATCTGTCTATTTCGTTCATCCATAGTTGCCTGACTCCCCGTCGTG
TAGATAACTACGATACGGGAGGGCTTACCATCTGGCCCCAGTGCTGCAATGATACCGCGAGACCCACGCT
CACCGGCTCCAGATTTATCAGCAATAAACCAGCCAGCCGGAAGGGCCGAGCGCAGAAGTGGTCCTGCAAC
TTTATCCGCCTCCATCCAGTCTATTAATTGTTGCCGGGAAGCTAGAGTAAGTAGTTCGCCAGTTAATAGT
TTGCGCAACGTTGTTGCCATTGCTACAGGCATCGTGGTGTCACGCTCGTCGTTTGGTATGGCTTCATTCA
GCTCCGGTTCCCAACGATCAAGGCGAGTTACATGATCCCCCATGTTGTGCAAAAAAGCGGTTAGCTCCTT
CGGTCCTCCGATCGTTGTCAGAAGTAAGTTGGCCGCAGTGTTATCACTCATGGTTATGGCAGCACTGCAT
AATTCTCTTACTGTCATGCCATCCGTAAGATGCTTTTCTGTGACTGGTGAGTACTCAACCAAGTCATTCT
GAGAATAGTGTATGCGGCGACCGAGTTGCTCTTGCCCGGCGTCAATACGGGATAATACCGCGCCACATAG
CAGAACTTTAAAAGTGCTCATCATTGGAAAACGTTCTTCGGGGCGAAAACTCTCAAGGATCTTACCGCTG
TTGAGATCCAGTTCGATGTAACCCACTCGTGCACCCAACTGATCTTCAGCATCTTTTACTTTCACCAGCG
TTTCTGGGTGAGCAAAAACAGGAAGGCAAAATGCCGCAAAAAAGGGAATAAGGGCGACACGGAAATGTTG
AATACTCATACTCTTCCTTTTTCAATATTATTGAAGCATTTATCAGGGTTATTGTCTCATGAGCGGATAC
ATATTTGAATGTATTTAGAAAAATAAACAAATAGGGGTTCCGCGCACATTTCCCCGAAAAGTGCCACCTG
[124 nt withheld, positions 4551-4674]
C
[91 nt withheld, positions 4676-4766]
A
[49 nt withheld, positions 4768-4816]
CCTTTGACGTTGGAGTCCACGTTCTTT
[37 nt withheld, positions 4844-4880]
ACCCTATCTCGGTCTATTCTTTTGATTTATAAGGGATTTTGCCGATTTCGGCCTATTGGTTAAAAAATGA
GCTGATTTAACAAAAATTTAACGCGAATTTTAACAAAATATTAACGCTTACAATTTCCATTCGCCATTCA
GGCTGCGCAACTGTTGGGAAGGGCGATCGGTGCGGGCCTCTTCGCTATTACGCCAGCTGGCGAAAGGGGG
ATGTGCTGCAAGGCGATTAAGTTGGGTAACGCCAGGGTTTTCCCAGTCACGACGTTGTAAAACGACGGCC
AGTGAGCGCGCGTAATACGACTCACTATAGGG
Features (pLannotate 1.2.2; 16 found; start..end, strand, type, name):
      8..49      +  misc_feature   MCS (fragment): pBluescript multiple cloning site
    540..573     -  protein_bind   loxP: Cre-mediated recombination occurs in the 8-bp core sequence (GCATACAT). Cre recombinase
    599..786     +  terminator     ADH1 terminator: S. cerevisiae ADH1; transcription terminator for the S. cerevisiae alcohol dehydrogenase 1 (ADH1) gene
    856..2212    +  gene           kanMX: yeast selectable marker conferring kanamycin resistance (Wach et al., 1994)
   2275..2308    -  protein_bind   loxP: Cre-mediated recombination occurs in the 8-bp core sequence (GCATACAT). Cre recombinase
   2359..2377    -  promoter       T3 promoter: promoter for bacteriophage T3 RNA polymerase
   2422..2438    -  protein_bind   lac operator: The lac repressor binds to the lac operator to inhibit transcription in E. coli. This inhibition can be relieved by adding lactose or isopropyl-β-D-thiogalactopyranoside (IPTG). lac repressor encoded by lacI
   2446..2476    -  promoter       lac promoter: promoter for the E. coli lac operon
   2491..2512    -  protein_bind   CAP binding site: CAP binding activates transcription in the presence of cAMP. E. coli catabolite activator protein
   2525..2617    -  CDS            lacI (fragment): lac repressor; lacI; The lac repressor binds to the lac operator to inhibit transcription in E. coli. This inhibition can be relieved by adding lactose or isopropyl-β-D-thiogalactopyranoside (IPTG).
   2800..3388    -  rep_origin     ori: high-copy-number ColE1/pMB1/pBR322/pUC origin of replication
   3559..4419    -  CDS            AmpR: β-lactamase; bla; confers resistance to ampicillin, carbenicillin, and related antibiotics
   4420..4524    -  promoter       AmpR promoter: bla
   4551..4979    +  rep_origin     f1 ori (sequence partly withheld): f1 bacteriophage origin of replication; arrow indicates direction of (+) strand synthesis
   5010..5165    -  CDS            lacZα (fragment): LacZα fragment of β-galactosidase; lacZ fragment
   5173..5191    +  promoter       T7 promoter: promoter for bacteriophage T7 RNA polymerase
