[The description below was written by a language model from this plasmid's Addgene catalogue record and pLannotate feature annotations shown in this document.]
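Description:
pDZ617 pKAN 12xPP7 V4 is a 5.2 kb yeast tagging template built on the pKAN backbone, which the feature table shows to be pBluescript-derived: it has a high-copy ColE1/pUC origin, an ampicillin resistance gene with its own promoter, an f1 origin, flanking T7 and T3 promoters, and remnants of the lac promoter/operator and lacZα region. It is propagated in E. coli under ampicillin selection. No yeast origin or centromere is annotated, which fits a plasmid that serves as a source of an integration cassette rather than a replicating yeast vector.

The payload is a 480 bp synthetic array of 12 PP7 RNA stem-loops (version 4), cloned between BamHI and BglII sites. The array is not annotated in the feature table but presumably occupies the unannotated gap between the polylinker fragment and the first loxP site. Downstream lie a loxP site, the S. cerevisiae ADH1 terminator, the kanMX marker conferring G418 resistance in yeast, and a second loxP site in the same orientation as the first. Because both the terminator and the marker sit between the loxP sites, Cre expression after integration should excise them, leaving the stem-loops and a single loxP scar, so that the tagged transcript can then use the gene's native 3' sequences.

The stated purpose is 3' tagging of a gene of interest with the PP7 repeats. These hairpins are bound by the PP7 bacteriophage coat protein, and fusing that protein to a fluorescent reporter allows individual mRNAs to be visualised in living cells. The associated study concerned perinuclear mRNA behaviour in budding yeast.
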