Addgene plasmid #72237: pDZ617 pKAN 12xPP7 V4
Purpose: Floxed Kanamycin (G418) selection maker; 3' tagging vector used to add 12 repetitive PP7 version 4 RNA stem-loops to gene of interest
Depositing lab: Daniel Zenklusen. Depositing organization: University of Montreal. Publication: The nuclear basket mediates perinuclear mRNA scanning in budding yeast. Saroufim MA, Bensidoun P, Raymond P, Rahman S, Krause MR, Oeffinger M, Zenklusen D. J Cell Biol. 2015 Dec 21;211(6):1131-40. doi: 10.1083/jcb.201503070. PubMed 26694838.
Backbone
  Vector backbone: pKAN
  Backbone size w/o insert (bp): 4712
  Total vector size (bp): 5192
  Vector type: Bacterial Expression, Cre/Lox
  Selectable markers: Kanamycin (yeast selection with G418)
Growth in bacteria
  Bacterial resistance: Ampicillin, 100 μg/mL
  Growth temperature: 37°C
  Growth strain: DH5alpha
  Copy number: High Copy
Gene/Insert
  Gene/Insert name: 12xPP7 V4
  Species: Synthetic
  Insert size (bp): 480
  Cloning method: Restriction Enzyme; 5′ cloning site BamHI (not destroyed); 3′ cloning site BglII (not destroyed)
  Sequencing primers: 5′ TGT AAA ACG ACG GCC AGT; 3′ GCTTATTTAGAAGTGGCAG
Terms and licenses: Academic/Nonprofit Terms; Industry Terms: Not Available to Industry
How to cite: pDZ617 pKAN 12xPP7 V4 was a gift from Daniel Zenklusen (Addgene plasmid # 72237 ; http://n2t.net/addgene:72237 ; RRID:Addgene_72237)
