>Addgene plasmid #72237 | pDZ617 pKAN 12xPP7 V4 | addgene partial sequence | sequence record 138490 | Kan-R 5'-ATCGCGAGCCCATTTATACC-3'
ATCGCGGCCTCGAAACGTGAGTCTTTTCCTTACCCATGGTTGTTTATGTTCGGATGTGATGTGAGAACTG
TATCCTAGCAAGATTTTAAAAGGAAGTATATGAAAGAAGAACCTCAGTGGCAAATCCTAACCTTTTATAT
TTCTCTACAGGGGCGCGGCGTGGGGACAATTCAACGCGTCTGTGAGGGGAGCGTTTCCCTGCTCGCAGGT
CTGCAGCGAGGAGCCGTAATTTTTGCTTCGCGCCGTGCGGCCATCAAAATGTATGGATGCAAATGATTAT
ACATGGGGATGTATGGGCTAAATGTACGGGCGACAGTCACATCATGCCCCTGAGCTGCGCACGTCAAGAC
TGTCAAGGAGGGTATTCTGGGCCTCCATGTCGCTGGCCGGGTGACCCGGCGGGGACGAGGCAAGCTAAAC
AGATCCACCCTGTTATCCCTAGCGGATCTGCCGGTAGAGGTGTGGTCAATAAGAGCGACCTCATACTATA
CCTGAGAAAGCAACCTGACCTACAGGAAAGAGTTACTCAAGAATAAGAATTTTCGTTTTAAAACCTAAGA
GTCACTTTAAAATTTGTATACACTTATTTTTTTTATAACTTATTTAATAATAAAAATCATAAATCATAAG
AAATTCGCTTATTTAGAAGTGGCAGATCACCTAATAACTTCGTATAGCATACATTATACGAAGTTATATT
AAGGGTTAGATCTATGCATCCAGCGAGCCCATATGCTCTGCTGGTTTCTAGAGTCGACGTGCAGCCAGCG
AGCCCATATGCTCTGCTGGTTCTGCATCCAGCGAGCCCATATGCTCTGCTGGTTTCTAGAGTCGACGTGC
AGCCAGCGAGCCCATATGCTCTGCTGGTTCTGCATCCAGCGAGCCCATATGCTCTGCTGGTTTCTAGAGT
CGACGTGCAGCCAGCGAGCCCATATGCTCTGCTGGTTCTGCATCCAGCGAGCCCATATGCTCTGCTGG
