>Addgene plasmid #72237 | pDZ617 pKAN 12xPP7 V4 | addgene partial sequence | sequence record 138491 | M13pUC-Fwd 5'-CCCAGTCACGACGTTGTAAAACG-3'
CGACTCACTATAGGGCGAATTGGAGCTCCACCGCGGTGGCGGCCGCTCTAGAACTAGTGGATCCATGCAG
AACCAGCAGAGCATATGGGCTCGCTGGCTGCACGTCGACTCTAGAAACCAGCAGAGCATATGGGCTCGCT
GGATGCAGAACCAGCAGAGCATATGGGCTCGCTGGCTGCACGTCGACTCTAGAAACCAGCAGAGCATATG
GGCTCGCTGGATGCAGAACCAGCAGAGCATATGGGCTCGCTGGCTGCACGTCGACTCTAGAAACCAGCAG
AGCATATGGGCTCGCTGGATGCAGAACCAGCAGAGCATATGGGCTCGCTGGCTGCACGTCGACTCTAGAA
ACCAGCAGAGCATATGGGCTCGCTGGATGCAGAACCAGCAGAGCATATGGGCTCGCTGGCTGCACGTCGA
CTCTAGAAACCAGCAGAGCATATGGGCTCGCTGGATGCAGAACCAGCAGAGCATATGGGCTCGCTGGCTG
CACGTCGACTCTAGAAACCAGCAGAGCATATGGGCTCGCTGGATGCATAGATCTAACCCTTAATATAACT
TCGTATAATGTATGCTATACGAAGTTATTAGGTGATCTGCCACTTCTAAATAAGCGAATTTCTTATGATT
TATGATTTTTATTATTAAATAAGTTATAAAAAAAATAAGTGTATACAAATTTTAAAGTGACTCTTAGGTT
TTAAAACGAAAATTCTTATTCTTGAGTAACTCTTTCCTGTAGGTCAGGTTGCTTTCTCAGGTATAGTATG
AGGTCGCTCTTATTGACCACACCTCTACCGGCAGATCCGCTAGGGATAACAGGGTGGATCTGTTTAGCTT
GCCTCGTCCCCGCCGGGTCACCCGGCCAGCGACATGGAGGCCCAGAATACCCTCCTTGACAGTCTTGACG
TGCGCAGCTCAGGGGCATGATGTGACTGTCGCCCGTACATTTAGCCCATACATCCCCATGTATAATCATT
T
